Addgene plasmid #111261: pAAV-hSynapsin1-axon-GCaMP6m
Purpose: For enriched expression of GCaMP6m in axons
Depositing lab: Lin Tian. Depositing organization: University of California, Davis. Publication: In vivo measurement of afferent activity with axon-specific calcium imaging. Broussard GJ, Liang Y, Fridman M, Unger EK, Meng G, Xiao X, Ji N, Petreanu L, Tian L. Nat Neurosci. 2018 Sep;21(9):1272-1280. doi: 10.1038/s41593-018-0211-4. Epub 2018 Aug 20. PubMed 30127424.
Backbone
  Vector backbone: pAAV
  Backbone size w/o insert (bp): 4576
  Total vector size (bp): 5986
  Vector type: Mammalian Expression, AAV
Growth in bacteria
  Bacterial resistance: Ampicillin, 100 μg/mL
  Growth temperature: 30°C
  Growth strain: NEB Stable
  Copy number: High Copy
Gene/Insert
  Gene/Insert name: axon-GCaMP6m (alt name: GAP43-GCaMP6m)
  Species: Synthetic
  Insert size (bp): 1410
  GenBank ID: MH282427
  Promoter: hSynapsin1
  Tag / fusion protein: GAP43 palmitoylation domain (N terminal on insert)
  Cloning method: Restriction Enzyme; 5′ cloning site BamHI (not destroyed); 3′ cloning site HindIII (not destroyed)
  Sequencing primers: 5′ GAAGGCGCGCTGACGTCACTCGCCG; 3′ CAAATTTTGTAATCCAGAGGTTGATT
Terms and licenses: Academic/Nonprofit Terms; Industry Terms: Not Available to Industry
How to cite: pAAV-hSynapsin1-axon-GCaMP6m was a gift from Lin Tian (Addgene plasmid # 111261 ; http://n2t.net/addgene:111261 ; RRID:Addgene_111261) For viral preps, please replace (Addgene plasmid # 111261) in the above sentence with: (Addgene viral prep # 111261-AAV9)
