[The description below was written by a language model from this plasmid's Addgene catalogue record and pLannotate feature annotations shown in this document.]
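Description:
pAAV-hSynapsin1-axon-GCaMP6m is a 5,986 bp adeno-associated virus transfer plasmid for neuron-specific expression of an axon-enriched calcium indicator in mammalian cells. It is built on a pAAV backbone and carries a high-copy ColE1/pUC-type origin, an ampicillin resistance gene (β-lactamase) under its own promoter, and an f1 phage origin. Remnants of a pBluescript-type cloning vector (lac promoter and operator, CAP site, lacI and lacZα fragments) sit outside the viral cassette and play no role in the payload. The record specifies a recombination-deficient bacterial host, which is the usual precaution for keeping the repeat-rich AAV2 inverted terminal repeats intact.

Between the two AAV2 ITRs, which define the segment that is replicated and packaged into AAV particles, the human synapsin I promoter restricts expression to neurons. It drives a synthetic 1,410 bp open reading frame in which a short N-terminal fragment of rat GAP43, the palmitoylation domain, is fused directly to GCaMP6m, a fluorescent protein-based calcium sensor. GAP43 is a growth cone and axon-associated protein, and according to the record this lipid-modified motif serves to enrich the sensor in axons. A WPRE downstream of the coding sequence enhances transcript stability and expression, followed by an SV40 polyadenylation signal. The insert lies between retained BamHI and HindIII sites.

The depositor and sequencing-derived feature tables agree on this layout, differing only slightly in how the 3′ ITR and the adjacent backbone are annotated. The construct is intended for producing recombinant AAV (an AAV9 preparation is mentioned) for in vivo imaging of calcium activity in axonal projections.
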