Features (pLannotate 1.2.2; 18 found; start..end, strand, type, name):
      2..94      +  CDS            lacI (fragment): lac repressor; lacI; The lac repressor binds to the lac operator to inhibit transcription in E. coli. This inhibition can be relieved by adding lactose or isopropyl-β-D-thiogalactopyranoside (IPTG).
    107..128     +  protein_bind   CAP binding site: CAP binding activates transcription in the presence of cAMP. E. coli catabolite activator protein
    143..173     +  promoter       lac promoter: promoter for the E. coli lac operon
    181..197     +  protein_bind   lac operator: The lac repressor binds to the lac operator to inhibit transcription in E. coli. This inhibition can be relieved by adding lactose or isopropyl-β-D-thiogalactopyranoside (IPTG). lac repressor encoded by lacI
    258..388     -  repeat_region  AAV2 ITR (fragment): inverted terminal repeat of adeno-associated virus serotype 2 inverted
    470..917     +  promoter       hSyn promoter: human synapsin I promoter; confers neuron-specific expression (Kügler et al., 2003)
    952..1011    +  CDS            Gap43 (fragment): NEUM_RAT - Experimental evidence at protein level: Swiss-Prot protein existence level 1. This protein is associated with nerve growth. It is a major component of the motile 'growth cones' that form the tips of elongating axons. Plays a role in axonal and dendritic filopodia induction (By similarity). From Rattus norvegicus (Rat).
   1012..2361    +  CDS            GCaMP6m: improved fluorescent protein-based calcium sensor (Chen et al., 2013)
   2374..2962    +  misc_feature   WPRE: woodchuck hepatitis virus posttranscriptional regulatory element
   2963..2982    +  misc_feature   MCS (fragment): pBluescript multiple cloning site
   3011..3132    -  polyA_signal   SV40 poly(A) signal: SV40 polyadenylation signal
   3155..3223    -  CDS            large T antigen (fragment): large T antigen from SV40 (simian virus 40)
   3294..3424    +  repeat_region  AAV2 ITR (fragment): inverted terminal repeat of adeno-associated virus serotype 2 inverted
   3438..3595    +  CDS            lacZα (fragment): LacZα fragment of β-galactosidase; lacZ fragment
   3600..4028    +  rep_origin     f1 ori (sequence partly withheld): f1 bacteriophage origin of replication; arrow indicates direction of (+) strand synthesis
   4081..4185    +  promoter       AmpR promoter: bla
   4186..5046    +  CDS            AmpR: β-lactamase; bla; confers resistance to ampicillin, carbenicillin, and related antibiotics
   5217..5805    +  rep_origin     ori: high-copy-number ColE1/pMB1/pBR322/pUC origin of replication
>Addgene plasmid #111261 | pAAV-hSynapsin1-axon-GCaMP6m | depositor full sequence | sequence record 210566 | pAAV-hSynapsin1-axon-GCaMP6m sequence 5986 bps
AGCGCCCAATACGCAAACCGCCTCTCCCCGCGCGTTGGCCGATTCATTAATGCAGCTGGCACGACAGGTT
TCCCGACTGGAAAGCGGGCAGTGAGCGCAACGCAATTAATGTGAGTTAGCTCACTCATTAGGCACCCCAG
GCTTTACACTTTATGCTTCCGGCTCGTATGTTGTGTGGAATTGTGAGCGGATAACAATTTCACACAGGAA
ACAGCTATGACCATGATTACGCCAGATTTAATTAAGGCCTTAATTAGGCTGCGCGCTCGCTCGCTCACTG
AGGCCGCCCGGGCAAAGCCCGGGCGTCGGGCGACCTTTGGTCGCCCGGCCTCAGTGAGCGAGCGAGCGCG
CAGAGAGGGAGTGGCCAACTCCATCACTAGGGGTTCCTTGTAGTTAATGATTAACCCGCCATGCTACTTA
TCTACGTAGCCATGCTCTAGGAAGATCTCTGCAGAGGGCCCTGCGTATGAGTGCAAGTGGGTTTTAGGAC
CAGGATGAGGCGGGGTGGGGGTGCCTACCTGACGACCGACCCCGACCCACTGGACAAGCACCCAACCCCC
ATTCCCCAAATTGCGCATCCCCTATCAGAGAGGGGGAGGGGAAACAGGATGCGGCGAGGCGCGTGCGCAC
TGCCAGCTTCAGCACCGCGGACAGTGCCTTCGCCCCCGCCTGGCGGCGCGCGCCACCGCCGCCTCAGCAC
TGAAGGCGCGCTGACGTCACTCGCCGGTCCCCCGCAAACTCCCCTTCCCGGCCACCTTGGTCGCGTCCGC
GCCGCCGCCGGCCCAGCCGGACCGCACCACGCGAGGCGCGAGATAGGGGGGCACGGGCGCGACCATCTGC
GCTGCGGCGCCGGCGACTCAGCGCTGCCTCAGTCTGCGGTGGGCAGCGGAGGAGTCGTGTCGTGCCTGAG
AGCGCAGTCGAATTCAAGCTGCTAGCAAGGATCCCGCCACCATGCTGTGCTGTATGAGAAGAACCAAACA
GGTTGAAAAGAATGATGAGGACCAAAAGATTGGTTCTCATCATCATCATCATCATGGTATGGCTAGCATG
ACTGGTGGACAGCAAATGGGTCGGGATCTGTACGACGATGACGATAAGGATCTCGCCACCATGGTCGACT
CATCACGTCGTAAGTGGAATAAGACAGGTCACGCAGTCAGAGCTATAGGTCGGCTGAGCTCACTCGAGAA
CGTCTATATCAAGGCCGACAAGCAGAAGAACGGCATCAAGGCGAACTTCAAGATCCGCCACAACATCGAG
GACGGCGGCGTGCAGCTCGCCTACCACTACCAGCAGAACACCCCCATCGGCGACGGCCCCGTGCTGCTGC
CCGACAACCACTACCTGAGCGTGCAGTCCAAACTTTCGAAAGACCCCAACGAGAAGCGCGATCACATGGT
CCTGCTGGAGTTCGTGACCGCCGCCGGGATCACTCTCGGCATGGACGAGCTGTACAAGGGCGGTACCGGA
GGGAGCATGGTGAGCAAGGGCGAGGAGCTGTTCACCGGGGTGGTGCCCATCCTGGTCGAGCTGGACGGCG
ACGTAAACGGCCACAAGTTCAGCGTGTCCGGCGAGGGTGAGGGCGATGCCACCTACGGCAAGCTGACCCT
GAAGTTCATCTGCACCACCGGCAAGCTGCCCGTGCCCTGGCCCACCCTCGTGACCACCCTGACCTACGGC
GTGCAGTGCTTCAGCCGCTACCCCGACCACATGAAGCAGCACGACTTCTTCAAGTCCGCCATGCCCGAAG
GCTACATCCAGGAGCGCACCATCTTCTTCAAGGACGACGGCAACTACAAGACCCGCGCCGAGGTGAAGTT
CGAGGGCGACACCCTGGTGAACCGCATCGAGCTGAAGGGCATCGACTTCAAGGAGGACGGCAACATCCTG
GGGCACAAGCTGGAGTACAACCTGCCGGACCAACTGACTGAAGAGCAGATCGCAGAATTTAAAGAGGCTT
TCTCCCTATTTGACAAGGACGGGGATGGGACAATAACAACCAAGGAGCTGGGGACGGTGATGCGGTCTCT
GGGGCAGAACCCCACAGAAGCAGAGCTGCAGGACATGATCAATGAAGTAGATGCCGACGGTGACGGCACA
ATCGACTTCCCTGAGTTCCTGACAATGATGGCAAGAAAAGGGAGCTACAGGGACACGGAAGAAGAAATTA
GAGAAGCGTTCGGTGTGTTTGATAAGGATGGCAATGGCTACATCAGTGCAGCAGAGCTTCGCCACGTGAT
GACAAACCTTGGAGAGAAGTTAACAGATGAAGAGGTTGATGAAATGATCAGGGAAGCAGACATCGATGGG
GATGGTCAGGTAAACTACGAAGAGTTTGTACAAATGATGACAGCGAAGTGAAAGCTTATCGATAATCAAC
CTCTGGATTACAAAATTTGTGAAAGATTGACTGGTATTCTTAACTATGTTGCTCCTTTTACGCTATGTGG
ATACGCTGCTTTAATGCCTTTGTATCATGCTATTGCTTCCCGTATGGCTTTCATTTTCTCCTCCTTGTAT
AAATCCTGGTTGCTGTCTCTTTATGAGGAGTTGTGGCCCGTTGTCAGGCAACGTGGCGTGGTGTGCACTG
TGTTTGCTGACGCAACCCCCACTGGTTGGGGCATTGCCACCACCTGTCAGCTCCTTTCCGGGACTTTCGC
TTTCCCCCTCCCTATTGCCACGGCGGAACTCATCGCCGCCTGCCTTGCCCGCTGCTGGACAGGGGCTCGG
CTGTTGGGCACTGACAATTCCGTGGTGTTGTCGGGGAAATCATCGTCCTTTCCTTGGCTGCTCGCCTGTG
TTGCCACCTGGATTCTGCGCGGGACGTCCTTCTGCTACGTCCCTTCGGCCCTCAATCCAGCGGACCTTCC
TTCCCGCGGCCTGCTGCCGGCTCTGCGGCCTCTTCCGCGTCTTCGCCTTCGCCCTCAGACGAGTCGGATC
TCCCTTTGGGCCGCCTCCCCGCATCGATACCGTCGACCTCGACCCGGGCGGCCGCTTCGAGCAGACATGA
TAAGATACATTGATGAGTTTGGACAAACCACAACTAGAATGCAGTGAAAAAAATGCTTTATTTGTGAAAT
TTGTGATGCTATTGCTTTATTTGTAACCATTATAAGCTGCAATAAACAAGTTAACAACAACAATTGCATT
CATTTTATGTTTCAGGTTCAGGGGGAGATGTGGGAGGTTTTTTAAAGCAAGTAAAACCTCTACAAATGTG
GTAAAATCGATAAGGATCTTCCTAGAGCATGGCTACGTAGATAAGTAGCATGGCGGGTTAATCATTAACT
ACAAGGAACCCCTAGTGATGGAGTTGGCCACTCCCTCTCTGCGCGCTCGCTCGCTCACTGAGGCCGGGCG
ACCAAAGGTCGCCCGACGCCCGGGCTTTGCCCGGGCGGCCTCAGTGAGCGAGCGAGCGCGCAGCCTTAAT
TAACCTAATTCACTGGCCGTCGTTTTACAACGTCGTGACTGGGAAAACCCTGGCGTTACCCAACTTAATC
GCCTTGCAGCACATCCCCCTTTCGCCAGCTGGCGTAATAGCGAAGAGGCCCGCACCGATCGCCCTTCCCA
ACAGTTGCGCAGCCTGAATGGCGAATGGG
[124 nt withheld, positions 3600-3723]
C
[91 nt withheld, positions 3725-3815]
A
[49 nt withheld, positions 3817-3865]
CCTTTGACGTTGGAGTCCACGTTCTTT
[37 nt withheld, positions 3893-3929]
ACCCTATCTCGGTCTATTCTTTTGATTTATAAGGGATTTTGCCGATTTCGGCCTATTGGTTAAAAAATGA
GCTGATTTAACAAAAATTTAACGCGAATTTTAACAAAATATTAACGCTTACAATTTAGGTGGCACTTTTC
GGGGAAATGTGCGCGGAACCCCTATTTGTTTATTTTTCTAAATACATTCAAATATGTATCCGCTCATGAG
ACAATAACCCTGATAAATGCTTCAATAATATTGAAAAAGGAAGAGTATGAGTATTCAACATTTCCGTGTC
GCCCTTATTCCCTTTTTTGCGGCATTTTGCCTTCCTGTTTTTGCTCACCCAGAAACGCTGGTGAAAGTAA
AAGATGCTGAAGATCAGTTGGGTGCACGAGTGGGTTACATCGAACTGGATCTCAACAGCGGTAAGATCCT
TGAGAGTTTTCGCCCCGAAGAACGTTTTCCAATGATGAGCACTTTTAAAGTTCTGCTATGTGGCGCGGTA
TTATCCCGTATTGACGCCGGGCAAGAGCAACTCGGTCGCCGCATACACTATTCTCAGAATGACTTGGTTG
AGTACTCACCAGTCACAGAAAAGCATCTTACGGATGGCATGACAGTAAGAGAATTATGCAGTGCTGCCAT
AACCATGAGTGATAACACTGCGGCCAACTTACTTCTGACAACGATCGGAGGACCGAAGGAGCTAACCGCT
TTTTTGCACAACATGGGGGATCATGTAACTCGCCTTGATCGTTGGGAACCGGAGCTGAATGAAGCCATAC
CAAACGACGAGCGTGACACCACGATGCCTGTAGCAATGGCAACAACGTTGCGCAAACTATTAACTGGCGA
ACTACTTACTCTAGCTTCCCGGCAACAATTAATAGACTGGATGGAGGCGGATAAAGTTGCAGGACCACTT
CTGCGCTCGGCCCTTCCGGCTGGCTGGTTTATTGCTGATAAATCTGGAGCCGGTGAGCGTGGGTCTCGCG
GTATCATTGCAGCACTGGGGCCAGATGGTAAGCCCTCCCGTATCGTAGTTATCTACACGACGGGGAGTCA
GGCAACTATGGATGAACGAAATAGACAGATCGCTGAGATAGGTGCCTCACTGATTAAGCATTGGTAACTG
TCAGACCAAGTTTACTCATATATACTTTAGATTGATTTAAAACTTCATTTTTAATTTAAAAGGATCTAGG
TGAAGATCCTTTTTGATAATCTCATGACCAAAATCCCTTAACGTGAGTTTTCGTTCCACTGAGCGTCAGA
CCCCGTAGAAAAGATCAAAGGATCTTCTTGAGATCCTTTTTTTCTGCGCGTAATCTGCTGCTTGCAAACA
AAAAAACCACCGCTACCAGCGGTGGTTTGTTTGCCGGATCAAGAGCTACCAACTCTTTTTCCGAAGGTAA
CTGGCTTCAGCAGAGCGCAGATACCAAATACTGTTCTTCTAGTGTAGCCGTAGTTAGGCCACCACTTCAA
GAACTCTGTAGCACCGCCTACATACCTCGCTCTGCTAATCCTGTTACCAGTGGCTGCTGCCAGTGGCGAT
AAGTCGTGTCTTACCGGGTTGGACTCAAGACGATAGTTACCGGATAAGGCGCAGCGGTCGGGCTGAACGG
GGGGTTCGTGCACACAGCCCAGCTTGGAGCGAACGACCTACACCGAACTGAGATACCTACAGCGTGAGCT
ATGAGAAAGCGCCACGCTTCCCGAAGGGAGAAAGGCGGACAGGTATCCGGTAAGCGGCAGGGTCGGAACA
GGAGAGCGCACGAGGGAGCTTCCAGGGGGAAACGCCTGGTATCTTTATAGTCCTGTCGGGTTTCGCCACC
TCTGACTTGAGCGTCGATTTTTGTGATGCTCGTCAGGGGGGCGGAGCCTATGGAAAAACGCCAGCAACGC
GGCCTTTTTACGGTTCCTGGCCTTTTGCTGGCCTTTTGCTCACATGTTCTTTCCTGCGTTATCCCCTGAT
TCTGTGGATAACCGTATTACCGCCTTTGAGTGAGCTGATACCGCTCGCCGCAGCCGAACGACCGAGCGCA
GCGAGTCAGTGAGCGAGGAAGCGGAAG
