Features (pLannotate 1.2.2; 19 found; start..end, strand, type, name):
      2..58      +  CDS            lacI (fragment): lac repressor; lacI; The lac repressor binds to the lac operator to inhibit transcription in E. coli. This inhibition can be relieved by adding lactose or isopropyl-β-D-thiogalactopyranoside (IPTG).
    106..127     +  protein_bind   CAP binding site: CAP binding activates transcription in the presence of cAMP. E. coli catabolite activator protein
    142..172     +  promoter       lac promoter: promoter for the E. coli lac operon
    180..196     +  protein_bind   lac operator: The lac repressor binds to the lac operator to inhibit transcription in E. coli. This inhibition can be relieved by adding lactose or isopropyl-β-D-thiogalactopyranoside (IPTG). lac repressor encoded by lacI
    255..387     -  repeat_region  AAV2 ITR (fragment): inverted terminal repeat of adeno-associated virus serotype 2 inverted
    469..916     +  promoter       hSyn promoter: human synapsin I promoter; confers neuron-specific expression (Kügler et al., 2003)
    951..1010    +  CDS            Gap43 (fragment): NEUM_RAT - Experimental evidence at protein level: Swiss-Prot protein existence level 1. This protein is associated with nerve growth. It is a major component of the motile 'growth cones' that form the tips of elongating axons. Plays a role in axonal and dendritic filopodia induction (By similarity). From Rattus norvegicus (Rat).
   1011..2360    +  CDS            GCaMP6m: improved fluorescent protein-based calcium sensor (Chen et al., 2013)
   2373..2961    +  misc_feature   WPRE: woodchuck hepatitis virus posttranscriptional regulatory element
   2962..2981    +  misc_feature   MCS (fragment): pBluescript multiple cloning site
   3010..3131    -  polyA_signal   SV40 poly(A) signal: SV40 polyadenylation signal
   3154..3222    -  CDS            large T antigen (fragment): large T antigen from SV40 (simian virus 40)
   3293..3405    +  repeat_region  AAV2 ITR (fragment): inverted terminal repeat of adeno-associated virus serotype 2 inverted
   3416..3434    -  promoter       T7 promoter: promoter for bacteriophage T7 RNA polymerase
   3509..3531    +  repeat_region  AAV2 ITR (fragment): inverted terminal repeat of adeno-associated virus serotype 2 inverted
   3600..4028    +  rep_origin     f1 ori (sequence partly withheld): f1 bacteriophage origin of replication; arrow indicates direction of (+) strand synthesis
   4081..4185    +  promoter       AmpR promoter: bla
   4186..5046    +  CDS            AmpR: β-lactamase; bla; confers resistance to ampicillin, carbenicillin, and related antibiotics
   5217..5805    +  rep_origin     ori: high-copy-number ColE1/pMB1/pBR322/pUC origin of replication
>Addgene plasmid #111261 | pAAV-hSynapsin1-axon-GCaMP6m | addgene full sequence | sequence record 213868 | Addgene NGS Result
AGCGCCCAATACGCAAACCGCCTCTCCCCGCGCGTTGGCCGATTCATTAATGCAGCTGCRCGCCCGCTYG
CCCAMCTGGACCGCGGGCAGTGAGCGCAACGCAATTAATGTGAGTTAGCTCACTCATTAGGCACCCCAGG
CTTTACACTTTATGCTTCCGGCTCGTATGTTGTGTGGAATTGTGAGCGGATAACAATTTCACACAGGAAA
CAGCTAGGACCGGGAGTTCGSTGCGGGCCTCTTCGCTATTACGCCAGCTGCGCGCTCGCTCGCTCACTGA
GGCCGCCCGGGCAAAGCCCGGGCGTCGGGCGACCTTTGGTCGCCCGGCCTCAGTGAGCGAGCGAGCGCGC
AGAGAGGGAGTGGCCAACTCCATCACTAGGGGTTCCTTGTAGTTAATGATTAACCCGCCATGCTACTTAT
CTACGTAGCCATGCTCTAGGAAGATCTCTGCAGAGGGCCCTGCGTATGAGTGCAAGTGGGTTTTAGGACC
AGGATGAGGCGGGGTGGGGGTGCCTACCTGACGACCGACCCCGACCCACTGGACAAGCACCCAACCCCCA
TTCCCCAAATTGCGCATCCCCTATCAGAGAGGGGGAGGGGAAACAGGATGCGGCGAGGCGCGTGCGCACT
GCCAGCTTCAGCACCGCGGACAGTGCCTTCGCCCCCGCCTGGCGGCGCGCGCCACCGCCGCCTCAGCACT
GAAGGCGCGCTGACGTCACTCGCCGGTCCCCCGCAAACTCCCCTTCCCGGCCACCTTGGTCGCGTCCGCG
CCGCCGCCGGCCCAGCCGGACCGCACCACGCGAGGCGCGAGATAGGGGGGCACGGGCGCGACCATCTGCG
CTGCGGCGCCGGCGACTCAGCGCTGCCTCAGTCTGCGGTGGGCAGCGGAGGAGTCGTGTCGTGCCTGAGA
GCGCAGTCGAATTCAAGCTGCTAGCAAGGATCCCGCCACCATGCTGTGCTGTATGAGAAGAACCAAACAG
GTTGAAAAGAATGATGAGGACCAAAAGATTGGTTCTCATCATCATCATCATCATGGTATGGCTAGCATGA
CTGGTGGACAGCAAATGGGTCGGGATCTGTACGACGATGACGATAAGGATCTCGCCACCATGGTCGACTC
ATCACGTCGTAAGTGGAATAAGACAGGTCACGCAGTCAGAGCTATAGGTCGGCTGAGCTCACTCGAGAAC
GTCTATATCAAGGCCGACAAGCAGAAGAACGGCATCAAGGCGAACTTCAAGATCCGCCACAACATCGAGG
ACGGCGGCGTGCAGCTCGCCTACCACTACCAGCAGAACACCCCCATCGGCGACGGCCCCGTGCTGCTGCC
CGACAACCACTACCTGAGCGTGCAGTCCAAACTTTCGAAAGACCCCAACGAGAAGCGCGATCACATGGTC
CTGCTGGAGTTCGTGACCGCCGCCGGGATCACTCTCGGCATGGACGAGCTGTACAAGGGCGGTACCGGAG
GGAGCATGGTGAGCAAGGGCGAGGAGCTGTTCACCGGGGTGGTGCCCATCCTGGTCGAGCTGGACGGCGA
CGTAAACGGCCACAAGTTCAGCGTGTCCGGCGAGGGTGAGGGCGATGCCACCTACGGCAAGCTGACCCTG
AAGTTCATCTGCACCACCGGCAAGCTGCCCGTGCCCTGGCCCACCCTCGTGACCACCCTGACCTACGGCG
TGCAGTGCTTCAGCCGCTACCCCGACCACATGAAGCAGCACGACTTCTTCAAGTCCGCCATGCCCGAAGG
CTACATCCAGGAGCGCACCATCTTCTTCAAGGACGACGGCAACTACAAGACCCGCGCCGAGGTGAAGTTC
GAGGGCGACACCCTGGTGAACCGCATCGAGCTGAAGGGCATCGACTTCAAGGAGGACGGCAACATCCTGG
GGCACAAGCTGGAGTACAACCTGCCGGACCAACTGACTGAAGAGCAGATCGCAGAATTTAAAGAGGCTTT
CTCCCTATTTGACAAGGACGGGGATGGGACAATAACAACCAAGGAGCTGGGGACGGTGATGCGGTCTCTG
GGGCAGAACCCCACAGAAGCAGAGCTGCAGGACATGATCAATGAAGTAGATGCCGACGGTGACGGCACAA
TCGACTTCCCTGAGTTCCTGACAATGATGGCAAGAAAAGGGAGCTACAGGGACACGGAAGAAGAAATTAG
AGAAGCGTTCGGTGTGTTTGATAAGGATGGCAATGGCTACATCAGTGCAGCAGAGCTTCGCCACGTGATG
ACAAACCTTGGAGAGAAGTTAACAGATGAAGAGGTTGATGAAATGATCAGGGAAGCAGACATCGATGGGG
ATGGTCAGGTAAACTACGAAGAGTTTGTACAAATGATGACAGCGAAGTGAAAGCTTATCGATAATCAACC
TCTGGATTACAAAATTTGTGAAAGATTGACTGGTATTCTTAACTATGTTGCTCCTTTTACGCTATGTGGA
TACGCTGCTTTAATGCCTTTGTATCATGCTATTGCTTCCCGTATGGCTTTCATTTTCTCCTCCTTGTATA
AATCCTGGTTGCTGTCTCTTTATGAGGAGTTGTGGCCCGTTGTCAGGCAACGTGGCGTGGTGTGCACTGT
GTTTGCTGACGCAACCCCCACTGGTTGGGGCATTGCCACCACCTGTCAGCTCCTTTCCGGGACTTTCGCT
TTCCCCCTCCCTATTGCCACGGCGGAACTCATCGCCGCCTGCCTTGCCCGCTGCTGGACAGGGGCTCGGC
TGTTGGGCACTGACAATTCCGTGGTGTTGTCGGGGAAATCATCGTCCTTTCCTTGGCTGCTCGCCTGTGT
TGCCACCTGGATTCTGCGCGGGACGTCCTTCTGCTACGTCCCTTCGGCCCTCAATCCAGCGGACCTTCCT
TCCCGCGGCCTGCTGCCGGCTCTGCGGCCTCTTCCGCGTCTTCGCCTTCGCCCTCAGACGAGTCGGATCT
CCCTTTGGGCCGCCTCCCCGCATCGATACCGTCGACCTCGACCCGGGCGGCCGCTTCGAGCAGACATGAT
AAGATACATTGATGAGTTTGGACAAACCACAACTAGAATGCAGTGAAAAAAATGCTTTATTTGTGAAATT
TGTGATGCTATTGCTTTATTTGTAACCATTATAAGCTGCAATAAACAAGTTAACAACAACAATTGCATTC
ATTTTATGTTTCAGGTTCAGGGGGAGATGTGGGAGGTTTTTTAAAGCAAGTAAAACCTCTACAAATGTGG
TAAAATCGATAAGGATCTTCCTAGAGCATGGCTACGTAGATAAGTAGCATGGCGGGTTAATCATTAACTA
CAAGGAACCCCTAGTGATGGAGTTGGCCACTCCCTCTCTGCGCGCTCGCTCGCTCACTGAGGCCGGGCGA
CCAAAGGTCGCCCGACGCCCGGGCTTTGCCCGGGCGGCCTCAGTGCCCAATTCGCCCTATAGTGAGTCGT
ATTACAATTCACTGGCCGTCGTTTTACAACGTCGTGACTGGGAAAACCCTGGCGTTACCCAACTTAATCG
CCTTGCMRGTGAGCGAGCGAGCGCGCAGCTGGCGTAATAGCGAAGAGGCCCGCACCGATCGCCCTTCCCA
ACAGTTGCGCAGCCTGAATGGCGAATGGG
[124 nt withheld, positions 3600-3723]
C
[91 nt withheld, positions 3725-3815]
A
[49 nt withheld, positions 3817-3865]
CCTTTGACGTTGGAGTCCACGTTCTTT
[37 nt withheld, positions 3893-3929]
ACCCTATCTCGGTCTATTCTTTTGATTTATAAGGGATTTTGCCGATTTCGGCCTATTGGTTAAAAAATGA
GCTGATTTAACAAAAATTTAACGCGAATTTTAACAAAATATTAACGCTTACAATTTAGGTGGCACTTTTC
GGGGAAATGTGCGCGGAACCCCTATTTGTTTATTTTTCTAAATACATTCAAATATGTATCCGCTCATGAG
ACAATAACCCTGATAAATGCTTCAATAATATTGAAAAAGGAAGAGTATGAGTATTCAACATTTCCGTGTC
GCCCTTATTCCCTTTTTTGCGGCATTTTGCCTTCCTGTTTTTGCTCACCCAGAAACGCTGGTGAAAGTAA
AAGATGCTGAAGATCAGTTGGGTGCACGAGTGGGTTACATCGAACTGGATCTCAACAGCGGTAAGATCCT
TGAGAGTTTTCGCCCCGAAGAACGTTTTCCAATGATGAGCACTTTTAAAGTTCTGCTATGTGGCGCGGTA
TTATCCCGTATTGACGCCGGGCAAGAGCAACTCGGTCGCCGCATACACTATTCTCAGAATGACTTGGTTG
AGTACTCACCAGTCACAGAAAAGCATCTTACGGATGGCATGACAGTAAGAGAATTATGCAGTGCTGCCAT
AACCATGAGTGATAACACTGCGGCCAACTTACTTCTGACAACGATCGGAGGACCGAAGGAGCTAACCGCT
TTTTTGCACAACATGGGGGATCATGTAACTCGCCTTGATCGTTGGGAACCGGAGCTGAATGAAGCCATAC
CAAACGACGAGCGTGACACCACGATGCCTGTAGCAATGGCAACAACGTTGCGCAAACTATTAACTGGCGA
ACTACTTACTCTAGCTTCCCGGCAACAATTAATAGACTGGATGGAGGCGGATAAAGTTGCAGGACCACTT
CTGCGCTCGGCCCTTCCGGCTGGCTGGTTTATTGCTGATAAATCTGGAGCCGGTGAGCGTGGGTCTCGCG
GTATCATTGCAGCACTGGGGCCAGATGGTAAGCCCTCCCGTATCGTAGTTATCTACACGACGGGGAGTCA
GGCAACTATGGATGAACGAAATAGACAGATCGCTGAGATAGGTGCCTCACTGATTAAGCATTGGTAACTG
TCAGACCAAGTTTACTCATATATACTTTAGATTGATTTAAAACTTCATTTTTAATTTAAAAGGATCTAGG
TGAAGATCCTTTTTGATAATCTCATGACCAAAATCCCTTAACGTGAGTTTTCGTTCCACTGAGCGTCAGA
CCCCGTAGAAAAGATCAAAGGATCTTCTTGAGATCCTTTTTTTCTGCGCGTAATCTGCTGCTTGCAAACA
AAAAAACCACCGCTACCAGCGGTGGTTTGTTTGCCGGATCAAGAGCTACCAACTCTTTTTCCGAAGGTAA
CTGGCTTCAGCAGAGCGCAGATACCAAATACTGTTCTTCTAGTGTAGCCGTAGTTAGGCCACCACTTCAA
GAACTCTGTAGCACCGCCTACATACCTCGCTCTGCTAATCCTGTTACCAGTGGCTGCTGCCAGTGGCGAT
AAGTCGTGTCTTACCGGGTTGGACTCAAGACGATAGTTACCGGATAAGGCGCAGCGGTCGGGCTGAACGG
GGGGTTCGTGCACACAGCCCAGCTTGGAGCGAACGACCTACACCGAACTGAGATACCTACAGCGTGAGCT
ATGAGAAAGCGCCACGCTTCCCGAAGGGAGAAAGGCGGACAGGTATCCGGTAAGCGGCAGGGTCGGAACA
GGAGAGCGCACGAGGGAGCTTCCAGGGGGAAACGCCTGGTATCTTTATAGTCCTGTCGGGTTTCGCCACC
TCTGACTTGAGCGTCGATTTTTGTGATGCTCGTCAGGGGGGCGGAGCCTATGGAAAAACGCCAGCAACGC
GGCCTTTTTACGGTTCCTGGCCTTTTGCTGGCCTTTTGCTCACATGTTCTTTCCTGCGTTATCCCCTGAT
TCTGTGGATAACCGTATTACCGCCTTTGAGTGAGCTGATACCGCTCGCCGCAGCCGAACGACCGAGCGCA
GCGAGTCAGTGAGCGAGGAAGCGGAAG
